>Addgene plasmid #82702 | pJEP14-AAV-H1/TO-sgRNA(Empty)-CMV-TetR-P2A-eGFP-KASH-pA | depositor full sequence | sequence record 163793 | pJEP14-AAV-H1/TO-sgRNA(Empty)-CMV-TetR-P2A-eGFP-KASH-pA sequence 6151 bps
CCTGCAGGCAGCTGCGCGCTCGCTCGCTCACTGAGGCCGCCCGGGCAAAGCCCGGGCGTCGGGCGACCTT
TGGTCGCCCGGCCTCAGTGAGCGAGCGAGCGCGCAGAGAGGGAGTGGCCAACTCCATCACTAGGGGTTCC
TGCGGCCGCACGCGTAATATTTGCATGTCGCTATGTGTTCTGGGAAATCACCATAAACGTGAAATCCCTA
TCAGTGATAGAGACTTATAAGTTCCCTATCAGTGATAGAGACACCGGAAGAGCGAGCTCTTCTGTTTTAG
AGCTAGAAATAGCAAGTTAAAATAAGGCTAGTCCGTTATCAACTTGAAAAAGTGGCACCGAGTCGGTGCT
TTTTTACCGGTCCATGGACTAGTTCTAGAGTCCGTTACATAACTTACGGTAAATGGCCCGCCTGGCTGAC
CGCCCAACGACCCCCGCCCATTGACGTCAATAATGACGTATGTTCCCATAGTAACGCCAATAGGGACTTT
CCATTGACGTCAATGGGTGGAGTATTTACGGTAAACTGCCCACTTGGCAGTACATCAAGTGTATCATATG
CCAAGTACGCCCCCTATTGACGTCAATGACGGTAAATGGCCCGCCTGGCATTATGCCCAGTACATGACCT
TATGGGACTTTCCTACTTGGCAGTACATCTACGTATTAGTCATCGCTATTACCATGGTGATGCGGTTTTG
GCAGTACATCAATGGGCGTGAATAGCGGTTTGACTCACGGGGATTTCCAAGTCTCCACCCCATTGACGTC
AATGGGAGTTTGTTTTGGCACCAAAATCAACGGGACTTTCCAAAATGTCGTAACAACTCCGCCCCATTGA
CGCAAATGGGCGGTAGGCGTGTACGGTGGGAGGTCTATATAAGCAGAGCTCGTTTAGTGAACCGTCAGAT
CGCCTGGAGACGCCATCCACGCTGTTTTGACCTCCATAGAAGACACCGGGACCGATCCAGCCTCCGCGGC
CGGGAACGGTGCATTGGAACGGACCTGCAGGAATTGATCCGCGGCCGCACCGGTACCATGATGTCCAGAT
TAGATAAAAGTAAAGTGATTAACAGCGCATTAGAGCTGCTTAATGAGGTCGGAATCGAAGGTTTAACAAC
CCGTAAACTCGCCCAGAAGCTAGGTGTAGAGCAGCCTACATTGTATTGGCATGTAAAAAATAAGCGGGCT
TTGCTCGACGCCTTAGCCATTGAGATGTTAGATAGGCACCATACTCACTTTTGCCCTTTAGAAGGGGAAA
GCTGGCAAGATTTTTTACGTAATAACGCTAAAAGTTTTAGATGTGCTTTACTAAGTCATCGCGATGGAGC
AAAAGTACATTTAGGTACACGGCCTACAGAAAAACAGTATGAAACTCTCGAAAATCAATTAGCCTTTTTA
TGCCAACAAGGTTTTTCACTAGAGAATGCATTATATGCACTCAGCGCTGTGGGGCATTTTACTTTAGGTT
GCGTATTGGAAGATCAAGAGCATCAAGTCGCTAAAGAAGAAAGGGAAACACCTACTACTGATAGTATGCC
GCCATTATTACGACAAGCTATCGAATTATTTGATCACCAAGGTGCAGAGCCAGCCTTCTTATTCGGCCTT
GAATTGATCATATGCGGATTAGAAAAACAACTTAAATGTGAAAGTGGGTCCGCGGCTAGCGGCAGTGGAG
AGGGCAGAGGAAGTCTGCTAACATGCGGTGACGTCGAGGAGAATCCTGGCCCAGTGAGCAAGGGCGAGGA
GCTGTTCACCGGGGTGGTACCCATCCTGGTCGAGCTGGACGGCGACGTAAACGGCCACAAGTTCAGCGTG
TCCGGCGAGGGCGAGGGCGATGCCACCTACGGCAAGCTGACCCTGAAGTTCATCTGCACCACCGGCAAGC
TGCCCGTGCCCTGGCCCACCCTCGTGACCACCCTGACCTACGGCGTGCAGTGCTTCAGCCGCTACCCCGA
CCACATGAAGCAGCACGACTTCTTCAAGTCCGCCATGCCCGAAGGCTACGTCCAGGAGCGCACCATCTTC
TTCAAGGACGACGGCAACTACAAGACCCGCGCCGAGGTGAAGTTCGAGGGCGACACCCTGGTGAACCGCA
TCGAGCTGAAGGGCATCGACTTCAAGGAGGACGGCAACATCCTGGGGCACAAGCTGGAGTACAACTACAA
CAGCCACAACGTCTATATCATGGCCGACAAGCAGAAGAACGGCATCAAGGTGAACTTCAAGATCCGCCAC
AACATCGAGGACGGCAGCGTGCAGCTCGCCGACCACTACCAGCAGAACACCCCCATCGGCGACGGCCCCG
TGCTGCTGCCCGACAACCACTACCTGAGCACCCAGTCCGCCCTGAGCAAAGACCCCAACGAGAAGCGCGA
TCACATGGTCCTGCTGGAGTTCGTGACCGCCGCCGGGATCACTCTCGGCATGGACGAGCTGTACAAGTCC
GGACTCAGATCTCGAGAGGAGGAGGAGGAGACAGACAGCAGGATGCCCCACCTCGACAGCCCCGGCAGCT
CCCAGCCGAGACGCTCCTTCCTCTCAAGGGTGATCAGGGCAGCGCTACCGTTGCAGCTGCTTCTGCTGCT
GCTGCTGCTCCTGGCCTGCCTGCTACCTGCCTCTGAAGATGACTACAGCTGCACCCAGGCCAACAACTTT
GCCCGATCCTTCTACCCCATGCTGCGGTACACCAACGGGCCACCTCCCACCTAGGAATTCGATATCAAGC
TTATCGATAATCAACCTCTGGATTACAAAATTTGTGAAAGATTGACTGGTATTCTTAACTATGTTGCTCC
TTTTACGCTATGTGGATACGCTGCTTTAATGCCTTTGTATCATGCTATTGCTTCCCGTATGGCTTTCATT
TTCTCCTCCTTGTATAAATCCTGGTTGCTGTCTCTTTATGAGGAGTTGTGGCCCGTTGTCAGGCAACGTG
GCGTGGTGTGCACTGTGTTTGCTGACGCAACCCCCACTGGTTGGGGCATTGCCACCACCTGTCAGCTCCT
TTCCGGGACTTTCGCTTTCCCCCTCCCTATTGCCACGGCGGAACTCATCGCCGCCTGCCTTGCCCGCTGC
TGGACAGGGGCTCGGCTGTTGGGCACTGACAATTCCGTGGTGTTGTCGGGGAAATCATCGTCCTTTCCTT
GGCTGCTCGCCTGTGTTGCCACCTGGATTCTGCGCGGGACGTCCTTCTGCTACGTCCCTTCGGCCCTCAA
TCCAGCGGACCTTCCTTCCCGCGGCCTGCTGCCGGCTCTGCGGCCTCTTCCGCGTCTTCGCCTTCGCCCT
CAGACGAGTCGGATCTCCCTTTGGGCCGCCTCCCCGCATCGATACCGAGCGCTAATAAAAGATCTTTATT
TTCATTAGATCTGTGTGTTGGTTTTTTGTGTCACGTGCGGACCGAGCGGCCGCAGGAACCCCTAGTGATG
GAGTTGGCCACTCCCTCTCTGCGCGCTCGCTCGCTCACTGAGGCCGGGCGACCAAAGGTCGCCCGACGCC
CGGGCTTTGCCCGGGCGGCCTCAGTGAGCGAGCGAGCGCGCAGCTGCCTGCAGGGGCGCCTGATGCGGTA
TTTTCTCCTTACGCATCTGTGCGGTATTTCACACCGCATA
[142 nt withheld, positions 3611-3752]
C
[141 nt withheld, positions 3754-3894]
CCTTTGACGTTGGAGTCCACGTTCTTT
[37 nt withheld, positions 3922-3958]
ACCCTATCTCGGGCTATTCTTTTGATTTATAAGGGATTTTGCCGATTTCGGCCTATTGGTTAAAAAATGA
GCTGATTTAACAAAAATTTAACGCGAATTTTAACAAAATATTAACGTTTACAATTTTATGGTGCACTCTC
AGTACAATCTGCTCTGATGCCGCATAGTTAAGCCAGCCCCGACACCCGCCAACACCCGCTGACGCGCCCT
GACGGGCTTGTCTGCTCCCGGCATCCGCTTACAGACAAGCTGTGACCGTCTCCGGGAGCTGCATGTGTCA
GAGGTTTTCACCGTCATCACCGAAACGCGCGAGACGAAAGGGCCTCGTGATACGCCTATTTTTATAGGTT
AATGTCATGATAATAATGGTTTCTTAGACGTCAGGTGGCACTTTTCGGGGAAATGTGCGCGGAACCCCTA
TTTGTTTATTTTTCTAAATACATTCAAATATGTATCCGCTCATGAGACAATAACCCTGATAAATGCTTCA
ATAATATTGAAAAAGGAAGAGTATGAGTATTCAACATTTCCGTGTCGCCCTTATTCCCTTTTTTGCGGCA
TTTTGCCTTCCTGTTTTTGCTCACCCAGAAACGCTGGTGAAAGTAAAAGATGCTGAAGATCAGTTGGGTG
CACGAGTGGGTTACATCGAACTGGATCTCAACAGCGGTAAGATCCTTGAGAGTTTTCGCCCCGAAGAACG
TTTTCCAATGATGAGCACTTTTAAAGTTCTGCTATGTGGCGCGGTATTATCCCGTATTGACGCCGGGCAA
GAGCAACTCGGTCGCCGCATACACTATTCTCAGAATGACTTGGTTGAGTACTCACCAGTCACAGAAAAGC
ATCTTACGGATGGCATGACAGTAAGAGAATTATGCAGTGCTGCCATAACCATGAGTGATAACACTGCGGC
CAACTTACTTCTGACAACGATCGGAGGACCGAAGGAGCTAACCGCTTTTTTGCACAACATGGGGGATCAT
GTAACTCGCCTTGATCGTTGGGAACCGGAGCTGAATGAAGCCATACCAAACGACGAGCGTGACACCACGA
TGCCTGTAGCAATGGCAACAACGTTGCGCAAACTATTAACTGGCGAACTACTTACTCTAGCTTCCCGGCA
ACAATTAATAGACTGGATGGAGGCGGATAAAGTTGCAGGACCACTTCTGCGCTCGGCCCTTCCGGCTGGC
TGGTTTATTGCTGATAAATCTGGAGCCGGTGAGCGTGGGTCTCGCGGTATCATTGCAGCACTGGGGCCAG
ATGGTAAGCCCTCCCGTATCGTAGTTATCTACACGACGGGGAGTCAGGCAACTATGGATGAACGAAATAG
ACAGATCGCTGAGATAGGTGCCTCACTGATTAAGCATTGGTAACTGTCAGACCAAGTTTACTCATATATA
CTTTAGATTGATTTAAAACTTCATTTTTAATTTAAAAGGATCTAGGTGAAGATCCTTTTTGATAATCTCA
TGACCAAAATCCCTTAACGTGAGTTTTCGTTCCACTGAGCGTCAGACCCCGTAGAAAAGATCAAAGGATC
TTCTTGAGATCCTTTTTTTCTGCGCGTAATCTGCTGCTTGCAAACAAAAAAACCACCGCTACCAGCGGTG
GTTTGTTTGCCGGATCAAGAGCTACCAACTCTTTTTCCGAAGGTAACTGGCTTCAGCAGAGCGCAGATAC
CAAATACTGTCCTTCTAGTGTAGCCGTAGTTAGGCCACCACTTCAAGAACTCTGTAGCACCGCCTACATA
CCTCGCTCTGCTAATCCTGTTACCAGTGGCTGCTGCCAGTGGCGATAAGTCGTGTCTTACCGGGTTGGAC
TCAAGACGATAGTTACCGGATAAGGCGCAGCGGTCGGGCTGAACGGGGGGTTCGTGCACACAGCCCAGCT
TGGAGCGAACGACCTACACCGAACTGAGATACCTACAGCGTGAGCTATGAGAAAGCGCCACGCTTCCCGA
AGGGAGAAAGGCGGACAGGTATCCGGTAAGCGGCAGGGTCGGAACAGGAGAGCGCACGAGGGAGCTTCCA
GGGGGAAACGCCTGGTATCTTTATAGTCCTGTCGGGTTTCGCCACCTCTGACTTGAGCGTCGATTTTTGT
GATGCTCGTCAGGGGGGCGGAGCCTATGGAAAAACGCCAGCAACGCGGCCTTTTTACGGTTCCTGGCCTT
TTGCTGGCCTTTTGCTCACATGT
Features (pLannotate 1.2.2; 20 found; start..end, strand, type, name):
      1..141     -  repeat_region  AAV2 ITR: inverted terminal repeat of adeno-associated virus serotype 2 inverted
    157..251     +  promoter       H1-2O2 promoter: doxycycline-inducible variant of the human H1 RNA promoter (Henriksen et al., 2007)
    274..349     +  misc_RNA       gRNA scaffold: guide RNA scaffold for the Streptococcus pyogenes CRISPR/Cas9 system
    383..686     +  enhancer       CMV enhancer: human cytomegalovirus immediate early enhancer
    759..776     -  promoter       CMV promoter (fragment): human cytomegalovirus (CMV) immediate early promoter
    839..890     +  promoter       CMVd2 promoter: truncated human cytomegalovirus (CMV) immediate early promoter that yields moderately reduced expression relative to the full-length promoter
   1041..1661    +  CDS            tetR: TETR2_ECOLX - Experimental evidence at protein level: Swiss-Prot protein existence level 1. TetR is the repressor of the tetracycline resistance element; its N-terminal region forms a helix-turn-helix structure and binds DNA. Binding of tetracycline to TetR reduces the repressor affinity for the tetracycline resistance gene (tetA) promoter operator sites. From Escherichia coli.
   1734..2447    +  CDS            EGFP: EGFP is a basic (constitutively fluorescent) green fluorescent protein published in 1996, derived from Aequorea victoria. It is reported to be a rapidly-maturing weak dimer with moderate acid sensitivity.
   2439..2711    +  CDS            SYNE3 (fragment): SYNE3_HUMAN - Also known as C14orf139 From Homo sapiens (Human).
   2713..2739    +  misc_feature   MCS (fragment): pBluescript multiple cloning site
   2739..3327    +  misc_feature   WPRE: woodchuck hepatitis virus posttranscriptional regulatory element
   3344..3391    +  polyA_signal   poly(A) signal: synthetic polyadenylation signal
   3414..3554    +  repeat_region  AAV2 ITR: inverted terminal repeat of adeno-associated virus serotype 2 inverted
   3559..3610    -  misc_feature   bom (fragment): basis of mobility region from pBR322
   3629..4009    +  rep_origin     M13 ori (sequence partly withheld): M13 bacteriophage origin of replication; arrow indicates direction of (+) strand synthesis
   4085..4134    -  misc_feature   bom (fragment): basis of mobility region from pBR322
   4236..4271    -  CDS            rop (fragment): Rop protein, which maintains plasmids at low copy number; rop
   4366..4470    +  promoter       AmpR promoter: bla
   4471..5331    +  CDS            AmpR: β-lactamase; bla; confers resistance to ampicillin, carbenicillin, and related antibiotics
   5502..6090    +  rep_origin     ori: high-copy-number ColE1/pMB1/pBR322/pUC origin of replication
