[The description below was written by a language model from this plasmid's Addgene catalogue record and pLannotate feature annotations shown in this document.]
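Description:
pJEP14-AAV-H1/TO-sgRNA(Empty)-CMV-TetR-P2A-eGFP-KASH-pA is a 6,151 bp AAV transfer plasmid for doxycycline-regulated guide RNA expression in mammalian cells. It is propagated in E. coli through a high-copy ColE1/pUC-type origin with ampicillin selection (AmpR under its own bla promoter), and the backbone also carries an M13 phage origin. Two AAV2 inverted terminal repeats flank the payload, so everything between them can be packaged into recombinant AAV particles for in vitro or in vivo delivery.

Inside the ITRs are two expression units. The first is a minimal human H1 Pol III promoter variant carrying tet operator sites (H1/TO, annotated as H1-2O2), placed upstream of the Streptococcus pyogenes Cas9 guide RNA scaffold. The spacer position is empty, and a user-chosen targeting sequence is inserted via SapI sites. The second unit uses the CMV enhancer and promoter to drive a TetR-P2A-eGFP-KASH open reading frame, followed by a WPRE to boost transcript stability and expression and a short synthetic polyadenylation signal. The P2A peptide separates the Tet repressor from the reporter. The KASH domain, annotated here as a nesprin (SYNE3) fragment, anchors eGFP to the nuclear envelope, marking the nuclei of transduced cells.

In the absence of doxycycline, TetR binds the operators and blocks H1 transcription. Doxycycline releases TetR and permits sgRNA synthesis. The plasmid does not encode Cas9, so SpCas9 must come from a separate source. The construct is intended for inducible CRISPR/Cas9 genome editing.
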