Addgene plasmid #82702: pJEP14-AAV-H1/TO-sgRNA(Empty)-CMV-TetR-P2A-eGFP-KASH-pA
Purpose: AAV backbone with a minimal H1/TO promoter driving expression of a sgRNA. The gRNA can be inserted via Sapl. TracrRNA compatible with SpCas9. gRNA transcription is doxycycline dependent.
Depositing lab: Jonathan Ploski. Depositing organization: University of Texas at Dallas. Publication: The Development of a Viral Mediated CRISPR/Cas9 System with Doxycycline Dependent gRNA Expression for Inducible In vitro and In vivo Genome Editing. de Solis CA, Ho A, Holehonnur R, Ploski JE. Front Mol Neurosci. 2016 Aug 18;9:70. doi: 10.3389/fnmol.2016.00070. eCollection 2016. PubMed 27587996.
Backbone
  Vector backbone: AAV
  Vector type: Mammalian Expression, AAV, CRISPR
Growth in bacteria
  Bacterial resistance: Ampicillin, 100 μg/mL
  Growth temperature: 37°C
  Growth strain: NEB Stable
  Copy number: Unknown
Gene/Insert
  Gene/Insert name: H1/TO Empty gRNA Expression Cassette
  gRNA/shRNA sequence: empty
  Tag / fusion protein: CMV promoter driving expression of TetR-P2A-GFP-KASH fusion protein.
Terms and licenses: Academic/Nonprofit Terms; Industry Terms: Not Available to Industry
How to cite: pJEP14-AAV-H1/TO-sgRNA(Empty)-CMV-TetR-P2A-eGFP-KASH-pA was a gift from Jonathan Ploski (Addgene plasmid # 82702 ; http://n2t.net/addgene:82702 ; RRID:Addgene_82702)
