>Addgene plasmid #82702 | pJEP14-AAV-H1/TO-sgRNA(Empty)-CMV-TetR-P2A-eGFP-KASH-pA | addgene partial sequence | sequence record 163790 | CAGenhancer-F 5'-GGGCGTACTTGGCATATGAT-3'
GCCAAGTGGGCAGTTTACCGTAAATACTCCACCCATTGACGTCAATGGAAAGTCCCTATTGGCGTTACTA
TGGGAACATACGTCATTATTGACGTCAATGGGCGGGGGTCGTTGGGCGGTCAGCCAGGCGGGCCATTTAC
CGTAAGTTATGTAACGGACTCTAGAACTAGTCCATGGACCGGTAAAAAAGCACCGACTCGGTGCCACTTT
TTCAAGTTGATAACGGACTAGCCTTATTTTAACTTGCTATTTCTAGCTCTAAAACAGAAGAGCTCGCTCT
TCCGGTGTCTCTATCACTGATAGGGAACTTATAAGTCTCTATCACTGATAGGGATTTCACGTTTATGGTG
ATTTCCCAGAACACATAGCGACATGCAAATATTACGCGTGCGGCCGCAGGAACCCCTAGTGATGGAGTTG
GCCACTCCCTCTCTGCGCGCTCG
