>Addgene plasmid #82702 | pJEP14-AAV-H1/TO-sgRNA(Empty)-CMV-TetR-P2A-eGFP-KASH-pA | addgene partial sequence | sequence record 163792 | CMV-F 5'-CGCAAATGGGCGGTAGGCGTG-3'
CTATATAAGCAGAGCTCGTTTAGTGAACCGTCAGATCGCCTGGAGACGCCATCCACGCTGTTTTGACCTC
CATAGAAGACACCGGGACCGATCCAGCCTCCGCGGCCGGGAACGGTGCATTGGAACGGACCTGCAGGAAT
TGATCCGCGGCCGCACCGGTACCATGATGTCCAGATTAGATAAAAGTAAAGTGATTAACAGCGCATTAGA
GCTGCTTAATGAGGTCGGAATCGAAGGTTTAACAACCCGTAAACTCGCCCAGAAGCTAGGTGTAGAGCAG
CCTACATTGTATTGGCATGTAAAAAATAAGCGGGCTTTGCTCGACGCCTTAGCCATTGAGATGTTAGATA
GGCACCATACTCACTTTTGCCCTTTAGAAGGGGAAAGCTGGCAAGATTTTTTACGTAATAACGCTAAAAG
TTTTAGATGTGCTTTACTAAGTCATCGCGATGGAGCAAAAGTACATTTAGGTACACGGCCTACAGAAAAA
CAGTATGAAACTCTCGAAAATCAATTAGCCTTTTTATGCCAACAAGGTTTTTCACTAGAGAATGCATTAT
ATGCACTCAGCGCTGTGGGGCATTTTACTTTAGGTTGCGTATTGGAAGATCAAGAGCATCAAGTCGCTAA
AGAAGAAAGGGAAACACCTACTACTGATAGTATGCCGCCATTATTACGACAAGCTATCGAATTATTTGAT
CACCAAGGTGCAGAGCCAGCCTTCTTATTCGGCCTTGAATTGATCATATGCGGATTAGAAAAACAACTTA
AATGTGAAAGTGGGTCCGCGGCTAGCGGCAGTGGAGAGGGCAGAGGAAGTCTGCTAACATGCGGTGACGT
CGAGGAGAATCCTGGCCCAGTGAGCAAGGGCGAGGAGCTGTTCACCGGGGTGGTACCCATCCTGGTCGAG
CTGGACGGCGACGTAAACGGCCACAAGTTCAGCGTGTCCGGCGAGGGCGAGGGCGATGCCACCTACGGCA
AGCTGACCCTGAAGTTCATCTGCACCACCGGCAAGCTGCCCGTGCCCTGGCCC
