>Addgene plasmid #82702 | pJEP14-AAV-H1/TO-sgRNA(Empty)-CMV-TetR-P2A-eGFP-KASH-pA | addgene partial sequence | sequence record 164826 | WPRE-R 5'-CATAGCGTAAAAGGAGCAACA-3'
GTCAATCTTTCACAAATTTTGTAATCCAGAGGTTGATTATCGATAAGCTTGATATCGAATTCCTAGGTGG
GAGGTGGCCCGTTGGTGTACCGCAGCATGGGGTAGAAGGATCGGGCAAAGTTGTTGGCCTGGGTGCAGCT
GTAGTCATCTTCAGAGGCAGGTAGCAGGCAGGCCAGGAGCAGCAGCAGCAGCAGAAGCAGCTGCAACGGT
AGCGCTGCCCTGATCACCCTTGAGAGGAAGGAGCGTCTCGGCTGGGAGCTGCCGGGGCTGTCGAGGTGGG
GCATCCTGCTGTCTGTCTCCTCCTCCTCCTCTCGAGATCTGAGTCCGGACTTGTACAGCTCGTCCATGCC
GAGAGTGATCCCGGCGGCGGTCACGAACTCCAGCAGGACCATGTGATCGCGCTTCTCGTTGGGGTCTTTG
CTCAGGGCGGACTGGGTGCTCAGGTAGTGGTTGTCGGGCAGCAGCACGGGGCCGTCGCCGATGGGGGTGT
TCTGCTGGTAGTGGTCGGCGAGCTGCACGCTGCCGTCCTCGATGTTGTGGCGGATCTTGAAGTTCACCTT
GATGCCGTTCTTCTGCTTGTCGGCCATGATATAGACGTTGTGGCTGTTGTAGTTGTACTCCAGCTTGTGC
CCCAGGATGTTGCCGTCCTCCTTGAAGTCGATGCCCTTCAGCTCGATGCGGTTCACCAGGGTGTCGCCCT
CGAACTTCACCTCGGCGCGGGTCTTGTAGTTGCCGTCGTCCTTGAAGAAGATGGTGCGCTCCTGGACGTA
GCCTTCGGGCATGGCGGACTTGAAGAAGTCGTGCTGCTTCATGTGGTCGGGGTAGCGGCTGAAGCACTGC
ACGCCGTAGGTCAGGGTGGTCACGAGGGTGGGCCAGGGCACGGGCAGCTTGCCGGTGGTGCAGATGAACT
TCAGGGTCAGCTTGCCGTAGGTGGCATCGCCCTCGCCCTCGCCGGACACGCTGAACTTGTGGCCGTTTAC
GTCGCCGTCCAGCTCGAC
